Addgene plasmid #54538: dClover2-N1
Purpose: (Empty Backbone) Localization: N1 Cloning Vector, Excitation: 505, Emission: 515. This plasmid encodes dClover2 A206K, H231L based on publication.
Depositing lab: Michael Davidson. Depositing organization: Florida State University, Tallahassee. Publication: Improving brightness and photostability of green and red fluorescent proteins for live cell imaging and FRET reporting. Bajar BT, Wang ES, Lam AJ, Kim BB, Jacobs CL, Howe ES, Davidson MW, Lin MZ, Chu J. Sci Rep. 2016 Feb 16;6:20889. doi: 10.1038/srep20889. PubMed 26879144.
Backbone
  Vector backbone: dClover2-N1
  Backbone size (bp): 4750
  Vector type: Mammalian Expression
  Selectable markers: Neomycin (select with G418)
  Tag / fusion protein: dClover2 (C terminal on backbone)
Growth in bacteria
  Bacterial resistance: Kanamycin, 50 μg/mL
  Growth temperature: 37°C
  Growth strain: DH5alpha
  Copy number: High Copy
Gene/Insert
  Gene/Insert name: None
  Promoter: CMV
  Cloning method: Unknown
  Sequencing primers: 5′ CMV-F; 3′ SV40pA-R
Terms and licenses: Academic/Nonprofit Terms; Industry Terms
Depositor comments: . Excitation = 505; Emission = 515
How to cite: dClover2-N1 was a gift from Michael Davidson (Addgene plasmid # 54538 ; http://n2t.net/addgene:54538 ; RRID:Addgene_54538)
