[The description below was written by a language model from this plasmid's Addgene catalogue record.]
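Description:
dClover2-N1 is an empty mammalian expression backbone of about 4.75 kb, built in the "N1" cloning-vector format for making fluorescent protein fusions. It carries no insert. Instead, it supplies the coding sequence for dClover2, a green fluorescent protein of the Clover family, which the record says carries the A206K and H231L substitutions described in the associated publication. The listed spectral values are excitation at 505 nm and emission at 515 nm. The tag is recorded as C-terminal on the backbone, so a gene of interest cloned upstream and in frame is expressed with dClover2 fused to its C-terminus. Without an insert, the vector would be expected to express the fluorescent protein alone.

Expression is driven by the CMV promoter, a strong constitutive promoter widely used in mammalian cells. The listed 3′ sequencing primer points to an SV40 polyadenylation signal downstream of the reading frame. The plasmid is propagated in E. coli as a high-copy plasmid under kanamycin selection, and it also provides a neomycin resistance marker so that stably transfected mammalian cells can be selected with G418. The record does not name the origin of replication or describe the multiple cloning site, and no feature table is available to confirm the arrangement of individual elements.

The vector is typically used to tag proteins for live-cell imaging of their localization and dynamics. The associated work concerns brighter and more photostable green and red fluorescent proteins for imaging and FRET reporting, which suggests it may also serve as a source of dClover2 for FRET constructs.
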