>Addgene plasmid #54538 | dClover2-N1 | depositor partial sequence | sequence record 84935 | insert sequence
AGTGACGTCAGATCCGCTAGCGCTACCGGACTCAGATCTCGAGCTCAAGCTTCGAATTCTGCAGTCGACG
GTACCGCGGGCCCGGGATCCACCGGTCGCCACCATGGTGAGCAAGGGCGAGGAGCTGTTCACCGGGGTGG
TGCCCATCCTGGTCGAGCTGGACGGCGACGTAAACGGCCACAAGTTCAGCGTCCGCGGCGAGGGCGAGGG
CGATGCCACCAACGGCAAGCTGACCCTGAAGTTCATCTGCACCACCGGCAAGCTGCCCGTGCCCTGGCCC
ACCCTCGTGACCACCTTCGGCTACGGCGTGGCCTGCTTCAGCCGCTACCCCGACCACATGAAGCAGCACG
ACTTCTTCAAGTCCGCCATGCCCGAAGGCTACGTCCAGGAGCGCACCATCTCTTTCAAGGACGACGGTAC
CTACAAGACCCGCGCCGAGGTGAAGTTCGAGGGCGACACCCTGGTGAACCGCATCGAGCTGAAGGGCATC
GACTTCAAGGAGGACGGCAACATCCTGGGGCACAAGCTGGAGTACAACTTCAACAGCCACTACGTCTATA
TCACGGCCGACAAGCAGAAGAACAGCATCAAGGCTAACTTCAAGATCCGCCACAACGTTGAGGACGGCAG
CGTGCAGCTCGCCGACCACTACCAGCAGAACACCCCCATCGGCGACGGCCCCGTGCTGCTGCCCGACAAC
CACTACCTGAGCCATCAGTCCAAGCTGAGCAAAGACCCCAACGAGAAGCGCGATCACATGGTCCTGCTGG
AGTTCGTGACCGCCGCCGGGATCACTCTCGGCATGGACGAGCTGTACAAGTAAGCGGCCGCGACTCTAGA
TCATAATCAGCCATACCACATTTGTAGAGGTTTTACTTGCTTTAAAAAACCTCCCACACCTCCCCCTGAA
CCTGAAA
