>Addgene plasmid #54538 | dClover2-N1 | addgene partial sequence | sequence record 91807 | CMV-F 5'-CGCAAATGGGCGGTAGGCGTG-3'
GTGAACCGTCAGATCCGCTAGCGCTACCGGACTCAGATCTCGAGCTCAAGCTTCGAATTCTGCAGTCGAC
GGTACCGCGGGCCCGGGATCCACCGGTCGCCACCATGGTGAGCAAGGGCGAGGAGCTGTTCACCGGGGTG
GTGCCCATCCTGGTCGAGCTGGACGGCGACGTAAACGGCCACAAGTTCAGCGTCCGCGGCGAGGGCGAGG
GCGATGCCACCAACGGCAAGCTGACCCTGAAGTTCATCTGCACCACCGGCAAGCTGCCCGTGCCCTGGCC
CACCCTCGTGACCACCTTCGGCTACGGCGTGGCCTGCTTCAGCCGCTACCCCGACCACATGAAGCAGCAC
GACTTCTTCAAGTCCGCCATGCCCGAAGGCTACGTCCAGGAGCGCACCATCTCTTTCAAGGACGACGGTA
CCTACAAGACCCGCGCCGAGGTGAAGTTCGAGGGCGACACCCTGGTGAACCGCATCGAGCTGAAGGGCAT
CGACTTCAAGGAGGACGGCAACATCCTGGGGCACAAGCTGGAGTACAACTTCAACAGCCACTACGTCTAT
ATCACGGCCGACAAGCAGAAGAACAGCATCAAGGCTAACTTCAAGATCCGCCACAACGTTGAGGACGGCA
GCGTGCAGCTCGCCGACCACTACCAGCAGAACACCCCCATCGGCGACGGCCCCGTGCTGCTGCCCGACAA
CCACTACCTGAGCCATCAGTCCAAGCTGAGCAAAGACCCCAACGAGAAGCGCGATCACATGGTCCTGCTG
GAGTTCGTGACCGCCGCCGGGATCACTCTCGGCATGGACGAGCTGTACAAGTAAGCGGCCGCGACTCTAG
ATCATAATCAGCCATACCACATTTGTAGAGGTTTTACTTGCTTTAAA
